Addgene plasmid #212165: pLSU1/o35s[]:mNeonGreen-I{PIV-198}:NosT
Purpose: This binary vector expresses mNeonGreen containing the PIV intron (198bp into the gene) with the truncated 35sCAMV promoter
Depositing lab: Wayne Curtis. Depositing organization: Pennsylvania State University.
Backbone
  Vector backbone: pLSU1
  Vector type: Plant Expression
Growth in bacteria
  Bacterial resistance: Kanamycin, 50 μg/mL
  Growth temperature: 37°C
  Growth strain: DH5alpha
  Copy number: High Copy
Gene/Insert
  Gene/Insert name: Tomato codon optimized version of mNeonGreen-I{PIV-198}
  Species: Synthetic
  Insert size (bp): 900
  Mutation: mNeonGreen codon-optimized for tomato and PIV intron added at bp 198, eliminates expression in Agrobacterium
  Promoter: truncated 35sCaMV
  Cloning method: Gibson Cloning
Terms and licenses: Academic/Nonprofit Terms; Industry Terms: Not Available to Industry
How to cite: pLSU1/o35s[]:mNeonGreen-I{PIV-198}:NosT was a gift from Wayne Curtis (Addgene plasmid # 212165 ; http://n2t.net/addgene:212165 ; RRID:Addgene_212165)
