[The description below was written by a language model from this plasmid's Addgene catalogue record and pLannotate feature annotations shown in this document.]
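Description:
pLSU1/o35s[]:mNeonGreen-I{PIV-198}:NosT is a compact (about 6.5 kb) plant-expression binary vector built on the pLSU1 backbone for Agrobacterium-mediated delivery of a fluorescent reporter into plant cells. It carries two replication systems: a high-copy ColE1/pUC-type origin for propagation in E. coli, and the pVS1 module (oriV, the RepA replication protein and the StaA stability protein), which supports stable maintenance in Agrobacterium. Bacterial selection is by kanamycin through an aph(3')-Ia KanR gene located in the backbone. The feature table annotates an octopine-type left border T-DNA repeat upstream of the expression cassette. No right border and no plant selectable marker were detected by the automated annotation, so the record does not establish their presence or position.

The payload is a roughly 900 bp synthetic insert, assembled by Gibson cloning, consisting of mNeonGreen codon-optimized for tomato and interrupted 198 bp into the coding sequence by the PIV intron, annotated as the IV2 modified second intron of the potato ST-LS1 gene. Expression is driven by a truncated CaMV 35S promoter and terminated by the nopaline synthase (NOS) terminator and polyadenylation signal. The mNeonGreen coding sequence itself is not called by the annotation, but the intron sits between promoter and terminator as expected. Because bacteria cannot splice the intron, functional protein is made only after transfer into plant cells, and the record notes that this eliminates expression in Agrobacterium. Fluorescence can therefore be attributed to genuine plant expression rather than to background signal from the delivering bacteria, which makes the construct suited to monitoring transient or stable Agrobacterium-mediated transformation.
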