Features (pLannotate 1.2.2; 9 found; start..end, strand, type, name):
      1..195     +  rep_origin     pVS1 oriV: origin of replication for the Pseudomonas plasmid pVS1 (Heeb et al., 2000)
    362..385     +  misc_feature   LB T-DNA repeat: left border repeat from octopine Ach5 T-DNA
    885..1226    +  promoter       CaMV 35S promoter: strong constitutive promoter from cauliflower mosaic virus
   1437..1625    +  intron         IV2 intron: modified second intron of the potato ST-LS1 gene (Vancanneyt et al., 1990)
   2157..2409    +  terminator     NOS terminator: nopaline synthase terminator and poly(A) signal
   2596..3411    +  CDS            KanR: aminoglycoside phosphotransferase; aph(3')-Ia; confers resistance to kanamycin in bacteria or G418 (Geneticin®) in eukaryotes
   3497..4085    +  rep_origin     ori: high-copy-number ColE1/pMB1/pBR322/pUC origin of replication
   4327..4956    +  CDS            pVS1 StaA: stability protein from the Pseudomonas plasmid pVS1 (Heeb et al., 2000)
   5385..6458    +  CDS            pVS1 RepA: replication protein from the Pseudomonas plasmid pVS1 (Heeb et al., 2000)
>Addgene plasmid #212165 | pLSU1/o35s[]:mNeonGreen-I{PIV-198}:NosT | addgene full sequence | sequence record 422825 | Addgene NGS Result
TGTGGATAGCACGTACATTGGGAACCCAAAGCCGTACATTGGGAACCGGAACCCGTACATTGGGAACCCA
AAGCCGTACATTGGGAACCGGTCACACATGTAAGTGACTGATATAAAAGAGAAAAAAGGCGATTTTTCCG
CCTAAAACTCTTTAAAACTTATTAAAACTCTTAAAACCCGCCTGGCCTGTGCATAACTGTCTGGCCAGCG
CACAGCCGAAGAGCTGCAAAAAGCGCCTACCCTTCGGTCGCTGCGCTCCCTACGCCCCGCCGCTTCGCGT
CGGCCTATCGCGGCCGCTGGCCGCTCAAAAATGGCTGGCCTACGGCCAGGCAATCTGCTAGCGCGCGGAC
AAGCTAGGATTGGCAGGATATATTCAGTTGTAAATGATATCGCATGCAGATTAGCCTTTTCAATTTCAGA
AAGAATGCTAACCCACAGATGGTTAGAGAGGCTTACGCAGCAGGTCTCATCAAGACGATCTACCCGAGCA
ATAATCTCCAGGAAATCAAATACCTTCCCAAGAAGGTTAAAGATGCAGTCAAAAGATTCAGGACTAACTG
CATCAAGAACACAGAGAAAGATATATTTCTCAAGATCAGAAGTACTATTCCAGTATGGACGATTCAAGGC
TTGCTTCACAAACCAAGGCAAGTAATAGAGATTGGAGTCTCTAAAAAGGTAGTTCCCACTGAATCAAAGG
CCATGGAGTCAAAGATTCAAATAGAGGACCTAACAGAACTCGCCGTAAAGACTGGCGAACAGTTCATACA
GAGTCTCTTACGACTCAATGACAAGAAGAAAATCTTCGTCAACATGGTGGAGCACGACACACTTGTCTAC
TCCAAAAATATCAAAGATACAGTCTCAGAAGACCAAAGGGCAATTGAGACTTTTCAACAAAGGGTAATAT
CCGGAAACCTCCTCGGATTCCATTGCCCAGCTATCTGTCACTTTATTGTGAAGATAGTGGAAAAGGAAGG
TGGCTCCTACAAATGCCATCATTGCGATAAAGGAAAGGCCATCGTTGAAGATGCCTCTGCCGACAGTGGT
CCCAAAGATGGACCCCCACCCACGAGGAGCATCGTGGAAAAAGAAGACGTTCCAACCACGTCTTCAAAGC
AAGTGGATTGATGTGATATCTCCACTGACGTAAGGGATGACGCACAATCCCACTATCCTTCGCAAGACCC
TTCCTCTATATAAGGAAGTTCATTTCATTTGGAGAGAACACGCTCGAGATGGTTTCCAAAGGTGAGGAAG
ATAATATGGCTAGTTTACCTGCCACACATGAGCTACACATATTCGGCAGCATAAACGGTGTAGATTTTGA
TATGGTTGGACAAGGGACAGGTAATCCTAATGATGGATATGAGGAGTTGAACCTCAAATCTACCAAGGGG
GACCTTCAATTCTCCCCATGGATCCTAGTCCCTCACGTAAGTTTCTGCTTCTACCTTTGATATATATATA
ATAATTATCATTAATTAGTAGTAATATAATATTTCAAATATTTTTTTCAAAATAAAAGAATGTAGTATAT
AGCAATTGCTTTTCTGTAGTTTATAAGTGTGTATATTTTAATTTATAACTTTTCTAATATATGACCAAAA
TTTGTTGATGTGCAGATTGGATACGGCTTCCACCAGTACTTACCATACCCAGATGGAATGTCCCCTTTCC
AAGCAGCCATGGTTGACGGTTCCGGGTACCAGGTACATAGGACAATGCAATTTGAGGACGGGGCTTCTCT
GACTGTGAATTACCGATATACCTATGAAGGCAGTCACATAAAGGGCGAAGCACAAGTGAAGGGCACCGGA
TTTCCTGCCGACGGGCCTGTAATGACTAATAGCTTGACCGCCGCAGATTGGTGCAGGTCAAAAAAGACCT
ACCCAAATGACAAGACAATAATCTCTACATTTAAGTGGAGCTACACTACAGGGAATGGTAAACGATATAG
ATCAACTGCTAGAACCACATATACCTTCGCTAAACCTATGGCAGCCAATTATCTGAAGAACCAGCCCATG
TATGTGTTCCGAAAGACTGAACTCAAGCATAGCAAAACCGAACTCAACTTCAAAGAGTGGCAAAAGGCTT
TCACTGACGTGATGGGAATGGACGAGTTATATAAGTAAGAATTCGGATCCCTGCAGGATCGTTCAAACAT
TTGGCAATAAAGTTTCTTAAGATTGAATCCTGTTGCCGGTCTTGCGATGATTATCATATAATTTCTGTTG
AATTACGTTAAGCATGTAATAATTAACATGTAATGCATGACGTTATTTATGAGATGGGTTTTTATGATTA
GAGTCCCGCAATTATACATTTAATACGCGATAGAAAACAAAATATAGCGCGCAAACTAGGATAAATTATC
GCGCGCGGTGTCATCTATGTTACTAGATCGGGGAGCTCTGGCAGGATATATGCGGTTGTAATTCATTTTT
ATTGTCTAAATTTCTGTATTTGTTTGTTTGCAATTAGATCCACGTTGTGTCTCAAAATCTCTGATGTTAC
ATTGCACAAGATAAAAATATATCATCATGAACAATAAAACTGTCTGCTTACATAAACAGTAATACAAGGG
GTGTTATGAGCCATATTCAACGGGAAACGTCTTGTTCGAGGCCGCGATTAAATTCCAACATGGATGCTGA
TTTATATGGGTATAAATGGGCTCGCGATAATGTCGGGCAATCAGGTGCGACAATCTACCGATTGTATGGG
AAGCCCGATGCGCCAGAGTTGTTTCTGAAACATGGCAAAGGTAGCGTTGCCAATGATGTTACAGATGAGA
TGGTCAGACTAAACTGGCTGACGGAATTTATGCCTCTTCCGACCATCAAGCATTTTATCCGTACTCCTGA
TGATGCATGGTTACTCACCACTGCGATCCCAGGGAAAACAGCATTCCAGGTATTAGAAGAATATCCTGAT
TCAGGTGAAAATATTGTTGATGCGCTGGCAGTGTTCCTGCGCCGGTTGCATTCGATTCCTGTTTGTAATT
GTCCTTTTAACAGCGATCGCGTATTTCGTCTCGCTCAGGCGCAATCACGAATGAATAACGGTTTGGTTGA
TGCGAGTGATTTTGATGACGAGCGTAATGGCTGGCCTGTTGAACAAGTCTGGAAAGAAATGCATAAACTT
TTGCCATTCTCACCGGATTCAGTCGTCACTCATGGTGATTTCTCACTTGATAACCTTATTTTTGACGAGG
GGAAATTAATAGGTTGTATTGATGTTGGACGAGTCGGAATCGCAGACCGATACCAGGATCTTGCCATCCT
ATGGAACTGCCTCGGTGAGTTTTCTCCTTCATTACAGAAACGGCTTTTTCAAAAATATGGTATTGATAAT
CCTGATATGAATAAATTGCAGTTTCATTTGATGCTCGATGAGTTTTTCTAATCAGAATTGGTTAATTGGT
TGTAACACTGGCAGAGCATTACGCTGACTTGACGGGACGGCGGCTTTGTTGAATCAATTGATCTTCTTGA
AATCCTTTTTTTCTGCGCGTAATCTGCTGCTTGCAAACAAAAAAACCACCGCTACCAGCGGTGGTTTGTT
TGCCGGATCAAGAGCTACCAACTCTTTTTCCGAAGGTAACTGGCTTCAGCAGAGCGCAGATACCAAATAC
TGTTCTTCTAGTGTAGCCGTAGTTAGGCCACCACTTCAAGAACTCTGTAGCACCGCCTACATACCTCGCT
CTGCTAATCCTGTTACCAGTGGCTGCTGCCAGTGGCGATAAGTCGTGTCTTACCGGGTTGGACTCAAGAC
GATAGTTACCGGATAAGGCGCAGCGGTCGGGCTGAACGGGGGGTTCGTGCACACAGCCCAGCTTGGAGCG
AACGACCTACACCGAACTGAGATACCTACAGCGTGAGCTATGAGAAAGCGCCACGCTTCCCGAAGGGAGA
AAGGCGGACAGGTATCCGGTAAGCGGCAGGGTCGGAACAGGAGAGCGCACGAGGGAGCTTCCAGGGGGAA
ACGCCTGGTATCTTTATAGTCCTGTCGGGTTTCGCCACCTCTGACTTGAGCGTCGATTTTTGTGATGCTC
GTCAGGGGGGCGGAGCCTATGGAAAAACGCCAGCAACGCGGCCTTTTTACGGTTCCTGGCCTTTTGCTGG
CCTTTTGCTCACATGTTCTTTCCTGCGTTATCCCCTGATTCTGTGGATAACCGTATTACCGCCTTTGAGT
GATCTCTGAAGAAACCGAGCGCCGCCGTCTAAAAAGGTGATGTGTATTTGAGTAAAACAGCTTGCGTCAT
GCGGTCGCTGCGTATATGATGCGATGAGTAAATAAACAAATACGCAAGGGGAACGCATGAAGGTTATCGC
TGTACTTAACCAGAAAGGCGGGTCAGGCAAGACGACCATCGCAACCCATCTAGCCCGCGCCCTGCAACTC
GCCGGGGCCGATGTTCTGTTAGTCGATTCCGATCCCCAGGGCAGTGCCCGCGATTGGGCGGCCGTGCGGG
AAGATCAACCGCTAACCGTTGTCGGCATCGACCGCCCGACGATTGACCGCGACGTGAAGGCCATCGGCCG
GCGCGACTTCGTAGTGATCGACGGAGCGCCCCAGGCGGCGGACTTGGCTGTGTCCGCGATCAAGGCAGCC
GACTTCGTGCTGATTCCGGTGCAGCCAAGCCCTTACGACATATGGGCCACCGCCGACCTGGTGGAGCTGG
TTAAGCAGCGCATTGAGGTCACGGATGGAAGGCTACAAGCGGCCTTTGTCGTGTCGCGGGCGATCAAAGG
CACGCGCATCGGCGGTGAGGTTGCCGAGGCGCTGGCCGGGTACGAGCTGCCCATTCTTGAGTCCCGTATC
ACGCAGCGCGTGAGCTACCCAGGCACTGCCGCCGCCGGCACAACCGTTCTTGAATCAGAACCCGAGGGCG
ACGCTGCCCGCGAGGTCCAGGCGCTGGCCGCTGAAATTAAATCAAAACTCATTTGAGTTAATGAGGTAAA
GAGAAAATGAGCAAAAGCACAAACACGCTAAGTGCCGGCCGTCCGAGCGCACGCAGCAGCAAGGCTGCAA
CGTTGGCCAGCCTGGCAGACACGCCAGCCATGAAGCGGGTCAACTTTCAGTTGCCGGCGGAGGATCACAC
CAAGCTGAAGATGTACGCGGTACGCCAAGGCAAGACCATTACCGAGCTGCTATCTGAATACATCGCGCAG
CTACCAGAGTAAATGAGCAAATGAATAAATGAGTAGATGAATTTTAGCGGCTAAAGGAGGCGGCATGGAA
AATCAAGAACAACCAGGCACCGACGCCGTGGAATGCCCCATGTGTGGAGGAACGGGCGGTTGGCCAGGCG
TAAGCGGCTGGGTTGTCTGCCGGCCCTGCAATGGCACTGGAACCCCCAAGCCCGAGGAATCGGCGTGAGC
GGTCGCAAACCATCCGGCCCGGTACAAATCGGCGCGGCGCTGGGTGATGACCTGGTGGAGAAGTTGAAGG
CCGCGCAGGCCGCCCAGCGGCAACGCATCGAGGCAGAAGCACGCCCCGGTGAATCGTGGCAAGCGGCCGC
TGATCGAATCCGCAAAGAATCCCGGCAACCGCCGGCAGCCGGTGCGCCGTCGATTAGGAAGCCGCCCAAG
GGCGACGAGCAACCAGATTTTTTCGTTCCGATGCTCTATGACGTGGGCACCCGCGATAGTCGCAGCATCA
TGGACGTGGCCGTTTTCCGTCTGTCGAAGCGTGACCGACGAGCTGGCGAGGTGATCCGCTACGAGCTTCC
AGACGGGCACGTAGAGGTTTCCGCAGGGCCGGCCGGCATGGCCAGTGTGTGGGATTACGACCTGGTACTG
ATGGCGGTTTCCCATCTAACCGAATCCATGAACCGATACCGGGAAGGGAAGGGAGACAAGCCCGGCCGCG
TGTTCCGTCCACACGTTGCGGACGTACTCAAGTTCTGCCGGCGAGCCGATGGCGGAAAGCAGAAAGACGA
CCTGGTAGAAACCTGCATTCGGTTAAACACCACGCACGTTGCCATGCAGCGTACGAAGAAGGCCAAGAAC
GGCCGCCTGGTGACGGTATCCGAGGGTGAAGCCTTGATTAGCCGCTACAAGATCGTAAAGAGCGAAACCG
GGCGGCCGGAGTACATCGAGATCGAGCTAGTTGATTGGATGTACCGCGAGATCACAGAAGGCAAGAACCC
GGACGTGCTGACGGTTCACCCCGATTACTTTTTGATCGATCCCGGCATCGGCCGTTTTCTCTACCGCCTG
GCACGCCGCGCCGCAGGCAAGGCAGAAGCCAGATGGTTGTTCAAGACGATCTACGAACGCAGTGGCAGCG
CCGGAGAGTTCAAGAAGTTCTGTTTCACCGTGCGCAAGCTGATCGGGTCAAATGACCTGCCGGAGTACGA
TTTGAAGGAGGAGGCGGGGCAGGCTGGCCCGATCCTAGTCATGCGCTACCGCAACCTGATCGAGGGCGAA
GCATCCGCCGGTTCCTAATGTACGGAGCAGATGCTAGGGCAAATTGCCCTAGCAGGGGAAAAAGGTCGAA
AAGATCTCTTTCC
